>Addgene plasmid #182566 | PX552-rScn2a-3xV5-Syn-miRFP670 | addgene full sequence | sequence record 357910 | Addgene NGS Result
CCTGCAGGCAGCTGCGCGCTCGCTCGCTCACTGAGGCCGCCCGGGCGTCGGGCGACCTTTGGTCGCCCGG
CCTCAGTGAGCGAGCGAGCGCGCAGAGAGGGAGTGGCCAACTCCATCACTAGGGGTTCCTGCGGCCGCAC
GCGTGAGGGCCTATTTCCCATGATTCCTTCATATTTGCATATACGATACAAGGCTGTTAGAGAGATAATT
GGAATTAATTTGACTGTAAACACAAAGATATTAGTACAAAATACGTGACGTAGAAAGTAATAATTTCTTG
GGTAGTTTGCAGTTTTAAAATTATGTTTTAAAATGGACTATCATATGCTTACCGTAACTTGAAAGTATTT
CGATTTCTTGGCTTTATATATCTTGTGGAAAGGACGAAACACCTGGTACTGCCTTCAATAGGAGTTTTAG
AGCTAGAAATAGCAAGTTAAAATAAGGCTAGTCCGTTATCAACTTGAAAAAGTGGCACCGAGTCGGTGCT
TTTTTTCTAGTACCGGTCCGTCCTATTGAAGGCAGTACCAGGTTCTGGATCGGGTGGGAAGCCTATACCC
AATCCTCTCCTGGGGTTGGACAGCACCGGCAGTGGTAGCGGTGGCAAGCCCATCCCCAACCCCCTGCTGG
GCCTGGACTCCACCGGCTCCGGCAGTGGTGGAAAACCTATTCCCAACCCACTGCTGGGACTGGATTCTAC
AGGCTCAGGTAGCGGCTCCGTCCTATTGAAGGCAGTACCATCTAGACTGCAGAGGGCCCTGCGTATGAGT
GCAAGTGGGTTTTAGGACCAGGATGAGGCGGGGTGGGGGTGCCTACCTGACGACCGACCCCGACCCACTG
GACAAGCACCCAACCCCCATTCCCCAAATTGCGCATCCCCTATCAGAGAGGGGGAGGGGAAACAGGATGC
GGCGAGGCGCGTGCGCACTGCCAGCTTCAGCACCGCGGACAGTGCCTTCGCCCCCGCCTGGCGGCGCGCG
CCACCGCCGCCTCAGCACTGAAGGCGCGCTGACGTCACTCGCCGGTCCCCCGCAAACTCCCCTTCCCGGC
CACCTTGGTCGCGTCCGCGCCGCCGCCGGCCCAGCCGGACCGCACCACGCGAGGCGCGAGATAGGGGGGC
ACGGGCGCGACCATCTGCGCTGCGGCGCCGGCGACTCAGCGCTGCCTCAGTCTGCGGTGGGCAGCGGAGG
AGTCGTGTCGTGCCTGAGAGCGCAGTCGAGAAGGTACCGCCACCATGGTAGCAGGTCATGCCTCTGGCAG
CCCCGCATTCGGGACCGCCTCTCATTCGAATTGCGAACATGAAGAGATCCACCTCGCCGGCTCGATCCAG
CCGCATGGCGCGCTTCTGGTCGTCAGCGAACATGATCATCGCGTCATCCAGGCCAGCGCCAACGCCGCGG
AATTTCTGAATCTCGGAAGCGTACTCGGCGTTCCGCTCGCCGAGATCGACGGCGATCTGTTGATCAAGAT
CCTGCCGCATCTCGATCCCACCGCCGAAGGCATGCCGGTCGCGGTGCGCTGCCGGATCGGCAATCCCTCT
ACGGAGTACTGCGGTCTGATGCATCGGCCTCCGGAAGGCGGGCTGATCATCGAACTCGAACGTGCCGGCC
CGTCGATCGATCTGTCAGGCACGCTGGCGCCGGCGCTGGAGCGGATCCGCACGGCGGGTTCACTGCGCGC
GCTGTGCGATGACACCGTGCTGCTGTTTCAGCAGTGCACCGGCTACGACCGGGTGATGGTGTATCGTTTC
GATGAGCAAGGCCACGGCCTGGTATTCTCCGAGTGCCATGTGCCTGGGCTCGAATCCTATTTCGGCAACC
GCTATCCGTCGTCGACTGTCCCGCAGATGGCGCGGCAGCTGTACGTGCGGCAGCGCGTCCGCGTGCTGGT
CGACGTCACCTATCAGCCGGTGCCGCTGGAGCCGCGGCTGTCGCCGCTGACCGGGCGCGATCTCGACATG
TCGGGCTGCTTCCTGCGCTCGATGTCGCCGTGCCATCTGCAGTTCCTGAAGGACATGGGCGTGCGCGCCA
CCCTGGCGGTGTCGCTGGTGGTCGGCGGCAAGCTGTGGGGCCTGGTTGTCTGTCACCATTATCTGCCGCG
CTTCATCCGTTTCGAGCTGCGGGCGATCTGCAAACGGCTCGCCGAAAGGATCGCGACGCGGATCACCGCG
CTTGAGAGCTAAGAATTCGATATCAAGCTTATCGATACCGAGCGCTGCTCGAGAGATCTACGGGTGGCAT
CCCTGTGACCCCTCCCCAGTGCCTCTCCTGGCCCTGGAAGTTGCCACTCCAGTGCCCACCAGCCTTGTCC
TAATAAAATTAAGTTGCATCATTTTGTCTGACTAGGTGTCCTTCTATAATATTATGGGGTGGAGGGGGGT
GGTATGGAGCAAGGGGCAAGTTGGGAAGACAACCTGTAGGGCCTGCGGGGTCTATTGGGAACCAAGCTGG
AGTGCAGTGGCACAATCTTGGCTCACTGCAATCTCCGCCTCCTGGGTTCAAGCGATTCTCCTGCCTCAGC
CTCCCGAGTTGTTGGGATTCCAGGCATGCATGACCAGGCTCAGCTAATTTTTGTTTTTTTGGTAGAGACG
GGGTTTCACCATATTGGCCAGGCTGGTCTCCAACTCCTAATCTCAGGTGATCTACCCACCTTGGCCTCCC
AAATTGCTGGGATTACAGGCGTGAACCACTGCTCCCTTCCCTGTCCTTCTGATTTTGTAGGTAACCACGT
GCGGACCGAGCGGCCGCAGGAACCCCTAGTGATGGAGTTGGCCACTCCCTCTCTGCGCGCTCGCTCGCTC
ACTGAGGCCGGGCGACCAAAGGTCGCCCGACGCCCGGGCTTTGCCCGGGCGGCCTCAGTGAGCGAGCGAG
CGCGCAGCTGCCTGCAGGGGCGCCTGATGCGGTATTTTCTCCTTACGCATCTGTGCGGTATTTCACACCG
CATA
[95 nt withheld, positions 2945-3039]
T
[46 nt withheld, positions 3041-3086]
C
[141 nt withheld, positions 3088-3228]
CCTTTGACGTTGGAGTCCACGTTCTTT
[37 nt withheld, positions 3256-3292]
ACTCTATCTCGGGCTATTCTTTTGATTTATAAGGGATTTTGCCGATTTCGGTCTATTGGTTAAAAAATGA
GCTGATTTAACAAAAATTTAACGCGAATTTTAACAAAATATTAACGTTTACAATTTTATGGTGCACTCTC
AGTACAATCTGCTCTGATGCCGCATAGTTAAGCCAGCCCCGACACCCGCCAACACCCGCTGACGCGCCCT
GACGGGCTTGTCTGCTCCCGGCATCCGCTTACAGACAAGCTGTGACCGTCTCCGGGAGCTGCATGTGTCA
GAGGTTTTCACCGTCATCACCGAAACGCGCGAGACGAAAGGGCCTCGTGATACGCCTATTTTTATAGGTT
AATGTCATGATAATAATGGTTTCTTAGACGTCAGGTGGCACTTTTCGGGGAAATGTGCGCGGAACCCCTA
TTTGTTTATTTTTCTAAATACATTCAAATATGTATCCGCTCATGAGACAATAACCCTGATAAATGCTTCA
ATAATATTGAAAAAGGAAGAGTATGAGTATTCAACATTTCCGTGTCGCCCTTATTCCCTTTTTTGCGGCA
TTTTGCCTTCCTGTTTTTGCTCACCCAGAAACGCTGGTGAAAGTAAAAGATGCTGAAGATCAGTTGGGTG
CACGAGTGGGTTACATCGAACTGGATCTCAACAGCGGTAAGATCCTTGAGAGTTTTCGCCCCGAAGAACG
TTTTCCAATGATGAGCACTTTTAAAGTTCTGCTATGTGGCGCGGTATTATCCCGTATTGACGCCGGGCAA
GAGCAACTCGGTCGCCGCATACACTATTCTCAGAATGACTTGGTTGAGTACTCACCAGTCACAGAAAAGC
ATCTTACGGATGGCATGACAGTAAGAGAATTATGCAGTGCTGCCATAACCATGAGTGATAACACTGCGGC
CAACTTACTTCTGACAACGATCGGAGGACCGAAGGAGCTAACCGCTTTTTTGCACAACATGGGGGATCAT
GTAACTCGCCTTGATCGTTGGGAACCGGAGCTGAATGAAGCCATACCAAACGACGAGCGTGACACCACGA
TGCCTGTAGCAATGGCAACAACGTTGCGCAAACTATTAACTGGCGAACTACTTACTCTAGCTTCCCGGCA
ACAATTAATAGACTGGATGGAGGCGGATAAAGTTGCAGGACCACTTCTGCGCTCGGCCCTTCCGGCTGGC
TGGTTTATTGCTGATAAATCTGGAGCCGGTGAGCGTGGGTCTCGCGGTATCATTGCAGCACTGGGGCCAG
ATGGTAAGCCCTCCCGTATCGTAGTTATCTACACGACGGGGAGTCAGGCAACTATGGATGAACGAAATAG
ACAGATCGCTGAGATAGGTGCCTCACTGATTAAGCATTGGTAACTGTCAGACCAAGTTTACTCATATATA
CTTTAGATTGATTTAAAACTTCATTTTTAATTTAAAAGGATCTAGGTGAAGATCCTTTTTGATAATCTCA
TGACCAAAATCCCTTAACGTGAGTTTTCGTTCCACTGAGCGTCAGACCCCGTAGAAAAGATCAAAGGATC
TTCTTGAGATCCTTTTTTTCTGCGCGTAATCTGCTGCTTGCAAACAAAAAAACCACCGCTACCAGCGGTG
GTTTGTTTGCCGGATCAAGAGCTACCAACTCTTTTTCCGAAGGTAACTGGCTTCAGCAGAGCGCAGATAC
CAAATACTGTTCTTCTAGTGTAGCCGTAGTTAGGCCACCACTTCAAGAACTCTGTAGCACCGCCTACATA
CCTCGCTCTGCTAATCCTGTTACCAGTGGCTGCTGCCAGTGGCGATAAGTCGTGTCTTACCGGGTTGGAC
TCAAGACGATAGTTACCGGATAAGGCGCAGCGGTCGGGCTGAACGGGGGGTTCGTGCACACAGCCCAGCT
TGGAGCGAACGACCTACACCGAACTGAGATACCTACAGCGTGAGCTATGAGAAAGCGCCACGCTTCCCGA
AGGGAGAAAGGCGGACAGGTATCCGGTAAGCGGCAGGGTCGGAACAGGAGAGCGCACGAGGGAGCTTCCA
GGGGGAAACGCCTGGTATCTTTATAGTCCTGTCGGGTTTCGCCACCTCTGACTTGAGCGTCGATTTTTGT
GATGCTCGTCAGGGGGGCGGAGCCTATGGAAAAACGCCAGCAACGCGGCCTTTTTACGGTTCCTGGCCTT
TTGCTGGCCTTTTGCTCACATGT
Features (pLannotate 1.2.2; 16 found; start..end, strand, type, name):
     12..39      +  repeat_region  AAV2 ITR (fragment): inverted terminal repeat of adeno-associated virus serotype 2 inverted
     68..95      +  repeat_region  AAV2 ITR (fragment): inverted terminal repeat of adeno-associated virus serotype 2 inverted
    145..385     +  promoter       U6 promoter: RNA polymerase III promoter for human U6 snRNA
    414..489     +  misc_RNA       gRNA scaffold: guide RNA scaffold for the Streptococcus pyogenes CRISPR/Cas9 system
    768..1215    +  promoter       hSyn promoter: human synapsin I promoter; confers neuron-specific expression (Kügler et al., 2003)
   1235..2182    +  CDS            ORF frame 1: bright monomeric near-infrared fluorescent protein engineered from a bacterial phytochrome, with an emission maximum of 670 nm (Shcherbakova et al., 2016)
   2183..2210    +  misc_feature   MCS (fragment): pBluescript multiple cloning site
   2232..2708    +  polyA_signal   hGH poly(A) signal: human growth hormone polyadenylation signal
   2748..2888    +  repeat_region  AAV2 ITR: inverted terminal repeat of adeno-associated virus serotype 2 inverted
   2893..2944    -  misc_feature   bom (fragment): basis of mobility region from pBR322
   2963..3418    +  rep_origin     f1 ori (sequence partly withheld): f1 bacteriophage origin of replication; arrow indicates direction of (+) strand synthesis
   3419..3468    -  misc_feature   bom (fragment): basis of mobility region from pBR322
   3570..3605    -  CDS            rop (fragment): Rop protein, which maintains plasmids at low copy number; rop
   3700..3804    +  promoter       AmpR promoter: bla
   3805..4665    +  CDS            AmpR: β-lactamase; bla; confers resistance to ampicillin, carbenicillin, and related antibiotics
   4836..5424    +  rep_origin     ori: high-copy-number ColE1/pMB1/pBR322/pUC origin of replication
