[The description below was written by a language model from this plasmid's Addgene catalogue record and pLannotate feature annotations shown in this document.]
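Description:
PX552-rScn2a-3xV5-Syn-miRFP670 is an AAV transfer plasmid built on the PX552 CRISPR backbone and designed for epitope-tag knock-in at the rat Scn2a locus, which encodes the voltage-gated sodium channel Nav1.2. It is maintained in E. coli through a high-copy ColE1/pUC-type origin with ampicillin selection (AmpR under its own bla promoter), and it also carries an f1 phage origin. The expression cassettes sit between AAV2 inverted terminal repeats, which allow the intervening DNA to be packaged into recombinant AAV particles. In the sequenced record the upstream ITR is annotated only as two short fragments while the downstream ITR is called in full; this may reflect the difficulty of sequencing these repeats rather than a true deletion.

The payload has two parts. A human U6 RNA polymerase III promoter drives a guide RNA fused to the Streptococcus pyogenes Cas9 scaffold, targeting rat Scn2a. According to the catalogue entry, the same insert includes donor DNA carrying a 3xV5 tag intended for insertion into an extracellular loop of the channel. The donor is not annotated separately in the feature table, though an unannotated stretch lies between the gRNA scaffold and the next promoter. Downstream, the neuron-specific human synapsin I promoter drives miRFP670, a monomeric near-infrared fluorescent protein, terminated by the hGH polyadenylation signal, which marks transduced neurons. No Cas9 coding sequence is present, so the nuclease must be supplied separately. The construct is meant for tagging endogenous Nav1.2 in rat neurons so that its localization and dynamics can be followed through the extracellularly accessible V5 epitope.
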