Addgene plasmid #182566: PX552-rScn2a-3xV5-Syn-miRFP670
Purpose: For rat Nav1.2 knockin with 3xV5 at the extracellular loop
Depositing lab: James Zhe Liu. Depositing organization: HHMI, Janelia Research Campus. Publication: Direct Observation of Compartment-Specific Localization and Dynamics of Voltage-Gated Sodium Channels. Liu H, Wang HG, Pitt GS, Liu ZJ. J Neurosci. 2022 Jun 6;42(28):5482-98. doi: 10.1523/JNEUROSCI.0086-22.2022. PubMed 35672149.
Backbone
  Vector backbone: PX552
  Vector type: AAV, CRISPR
Growth in bacteria
  Bacterial resistance: Ampicillin, 100 μg/mL
  Growth temperature: 37°C
  Growth strain: NEB Stable
  Copy number: Unknown
Gene/Insert 1
  Gene/Insert name: rat Scn2a gRNA and 3xV5 donor DNA
  Species: R. norvegicus (rat)
  GenBank ID: NM_012647.2
  Promoter: U6
  Cloning method: Restriction Enzyme; 5′ cloning site AgeI (not destroyed); 3′ cloning site XbaI (not destroyed)
  Sequencing primers: 5′ TTCTTGGGTAGTTTGCAGTTTT
Gene/Insert 2
  Gene/Insert name: miRFP670
  Insert size (bp): 948
  Promoter: Syn
  Cloning method: Restriction Enzyme; 5′ cloning site KpnI (not destroyed); 3′ cloning site EcoRI (not destroyed)
  Sequencing primers: 5′ CAGCGGAGGAGTCGTGTCGT; 3′ CCGCAGGCCCTACAGGTTG
Terms and licenses: Academic/Nonprofit Terms; Industry Terms: Not Available to Industry
How to cite: PX552-rScn2a-3xV5-Syn-miRFP670 was a gift from James Zhe Liu (Addgene plasmid # 182566 ; http://n2t.net/addgene:182566 ; RRID:Addgene_182566)
